>Addgene plasmid #74241 | pAR-9.47_VP2_AS | depositor full sequence | sequence record 141992 | Full plasmid sequence
ACGCCGGGGTTTTACGAGATTGTGATTAAGGTCCCCAGCGACCTTGACGAGCATCTGCCCGGCATTTCTG
ACAGCTTTGTGAACTGGGTGGCCGAGAAGGAATGGGAGTTGCCGCCAGATTCTGACATGGATCTGAATCT
GATTGAGCAGGCACCCCTGACCGTGGCCGAGAAGCTGCAGCGCGACTTTCTGACGGAATGGCGCCGTGTG
AGTAAGGCCCCGGAGGCCCTTTTCTTTGTGCAATTTGAGAAGGGAGAGAGCTACTTCCACATGCACGTGC
TCGTGGAAACCACCGGGGTGAAATCCATGGTTTTGGGACGTTTCCTGAGTCAGATTCGCGAAAAACTGAT
TCAGAGAATTTACCGCGGGATCGAGCCGACTTTGCCAAACTGGTTCGCGGTCACAAAGACCAGAAATGGC
GCCGGAGGCGGGAACAAGGTGGTGGATGAGTGCTACATCCCCAATTACTTGCTCCCCAAAACCCAGCCTG
AGCTCCAGTGGGCGTGGACTAATATGGAACAGTATTTAAGCGCCTGTTTGAATCTCACGGAGCGTAAACG
GTTGGTGGCGCAGCATCTGACGCACGTGTCGCAGACGCAGGAGCAGAACAAAGAGAATCAGAATCCCAAT
TCTGATGCGCCGGTGATCAGATCAAAAACTTCAGCCAGGTACATGGAGCTGGTCGGGTGGCTCGTGGACA
AGGGGATTACCTCGGAGAAGCAGTGGATCCAGGAGGACCAGGCCTCATACATCTCCTTCAATGCGGCCTC
CAACTCGCGGTCCCAAATCAAGGCTGCCTTGGACAATGCGGGAAAGATTATGAGCCTGACTAAAACCGCC
CCCGACTACCTGGTGGGCCAGCAGCCCGTGGAGGACATTTCCAGCAATCGGATTTATAAAATTTTGGAAC
TAAACGGGTACGATCCCCAATATGCGGCTTCCGTCTTTCTGGGATGGGCCACGAAAAAGTTCGGCAAGAG
GAACACCATCTGGCTGTTTGGGCCTGCAACTACCGGGAAGACCAACATCGCGGAGGCCATAGCCCACACT
GTGCCCTTCTACGGGTGCGTAAACTGGACCAATGAGAACTTTCCCTTCAACGACTGTGTCGACAAGATGG
TGATCTGGTGGGAGGAGGGGAAGATGACCGCCAAGGTCGTGGAGTCGGCCAAAGCCATTCTCGGAGGAAG
CAAGGTGCGCGTGGACCAGAAATGCAAGTCCTCGGCCCAGATAGACCCGACTCCCGTGATCGTCACCTCC
AACACCAACATGTGCGCCGTGATTGACGGGAACTCAACGACCTTCGAACACCAGCAGCCGTTGCAAGACC
GGATGTTCAAATTTGAACTCACCCGCCGTCTGGATCATGACTTTGGGAAGGTCACCAAGCAGGAAGTCAA
AGACTTTTTCCGGTGGGCAAAGGATCACGTGGTTGAGGTGGAGCATGAATTCTACGTCAAAAAGGGTGGA
GCCAAGAAAAGACCCGCCCCCAGTGACGCAGATATAAGTGAGCCCAAACGGGTGCGCGAGTCAGTTGCGC
AGCCATCGACGTCAGACGCGGAAGCTTCGATCAACTACGCAGACAGGTACCAAAACAAATGTTCTCGTCA
CGTGGGCATGAATCTGATGCTGTTTCCCTGCAGACAATGCGAGAGAATGAATCAGAATTCAAATATCTGC
TTCACTCACGGACAGAAAGACTGTTTAGAGTGCTTTCCCGTGTCAGAATCTCAACCCGTTTCTGTCGTCA
AAAAGGCGTATCAGAAACTGTGCTACATTCATCATATCATGGGAAAGGTGCCAGACGCTTGCACTGCCTG
CGATCTGGTCAATGTGGATTTGGATGACTGCATCTTTGAACAATAAATGATTTAAATCAGGTCTGGCTGC
CGATGGTTATCTTCCAGATTGGCTCGAGGACAACCTTAGTGAAGGAATTCGCGAGTGGTGGGCTTTGAAA
CCTGGAGCCCCTCAACCCAAGGCAAATCAACAACATCAAGACAACGCTCGAGGTCTTGTGCTTCCGGGTT
ACAAATACCTTGGACCCGGCAACGGACTCGACAAGGGGGAGCCGGTCAACGCAGCAGACGCGGCGGCCCT
CGAGCACGACAAGGCCTACGACCAGCAGCTCAAGGCCGGAGACAACCCGTACCTCAAGTACAACCACGCC
GACGCCGAGTTCCAGGAGCGGCTCAAAGAAGATACGTCTTTTGGGGGCAACCTCGGGCGAGCAGTCTTCC
AGGCCAAAAAGAGGCTTCTTGAACCTCTTGGTCTGGTTGAGGAAGCGGCTAAGATGGCAGCTGCGGCCGC
CGCGGCTGCAGCGGCTGCAGCCGCCGCAGCTGCGGCTGCAGCGGGCGGCGGCGGCAGCGCTCCTGGAAAG
AAGAGGCCTGTAGAGCAGTCTCCTCAGGAACCGGACTCCTCCGCGGGTATTGGCAAATCGGGTGCACAGC
CCGCTAAAAAGAGACTCAATTTCGGTCAGACTGGCGACACAGAGTCAGTCCCAGACCCTCAACCAATCGG
AGAACCTCCCGCAGCCCCCTCAGGTGTGGGATCTCTTACAATGGCTTCAGGTGGTGGCGCACCAGTGGCA
GACAATAACGAAGGTGCCGATGGAGTGGGTAGTTCCTCGGGAAATTGGCATTGCGATTCCCAATGGCTGG
GGGACAGAGTCATCACCACCAGCACCCGAACCTGGGCCCTGCCCACCTACAACAATCACCTCTACAAGCA
AATCTCCAACAGCACATCTGGAGGATCTTCAAATGACAACGCCTACTTCGGCTACAGCACCCCCTGGGGG
TATTTTGACTTCAACAGATTCCACTGCCACTTCTCACCACGTGACTGGCAGCGACTCATCAACAACAACT
GGGGATTCCGGCCTAAGCGACTCAACTTCAAGCTCTTCAACATTCAGGTCAAAGAGGTTACGGACAACAA
TGGAGTCAAGACCATCGCCAATAACCTTACCAGCACGGTCCAGGTCTTCACGGACTCAGACTATCAGCTC
CCGTACGTGCTCGGGTCGGCTCACGAGGGCTGCCTCCCGCCGTTCCCAGCGGACGTTTTCATGATTCCTC
AGTACGGGTATCTGACGCTTAATGATGGAAGCCAGGCCGTGGGTCGTTCGTCCTTTTACTGCCTGGAATA
TTTCCCGTCGCAAATGCTAAGAACGGGTAACAACTTCCAGTTCAACTACGAGTTTGAGAACGTACCTTTC
CATAGCAGCTACGCTCACAGCCAAAGCCTGGACCGACTAATGAATCCACTCATCGACCAATACTTGTACT
ATCTCTCAAAGACTATTAACGATTCTGGACAGAATCAACAAACGCTAAAATTCAGTGTGGCCGGACCCAG
CAACATGGCTGTCCAGGGAAGAAACTACATACCTGGACCCAGCTACCGACAACAACGTGTCTCAACCACT
GTGACTCAAAACAACAACAGCGAATTTGCTTGGCCTGGAGCTTCTTCTTGGGCTCTCAATGGACGTAATA
GCTTGATGAATCCTGGACCTGCTATGGCCAGCCACAAAGAAGGAGAGGACCGTTTCTTTCCTTTGTCTGG
ATCTTTAATTTTTGGCAAACAAGGAACTGGAAGAGACAACGTGGATGCGGACGAAGTCATGATAACCAAC
GAAGAAGAAATTAAAACTACTAACCCGGTAGCAACGGAGTCCTATGGACAAGTGGCCATAAACCACCAGA
GTGCCCAAGCACAGGCGCAGACCGGCTGGGTTCAAAACCAAGGAATACTTCCGGGTATGGTTTGGCAGGA
CAGAGATGTGTACCTGCAAGGACCCATTTGGGCCAAAATTCCTCACACGGACGGCAACTTTCACCCTTCT
CCGCTGATGGGAGGGTTTGGAATGAAGCACCCGCCTCCTCAGATCCTCATCAAAAACACACCTGTACCTG
CGGATCCTCCAACGGCCTTCAACAAGGACAAGCTGAACTCTTTCATCACCCAGTATTCTACTGGCCAAGT
CAGCGTGGAGATCGAGTGGGAGCTGCAGAAGGAAAACAGCAAGCGCTGGAACCCGGAGATCCAGTACACT
TCCAACTATTACAAGTCTAATAATGTTGAATTTGCTGTTAATACTGAAGGTGTATATAGTGAACCCCGCC
CCATTGGCACCAGATACCTGACTCGTAATCTGTAATTACGTGTTAATCAATAAACCGGTTGATTCGTTTC
AGTTGAACTTTGGTGTCGCGGCCGCTCGATAAGCTTTTGTTCCCTTTAGTGAGGGTTAATTTCGAGCTTG
GCGTAATCATGGTCATAGCTGTTTCCTGTGTGAAATTGTTATCCGCTCACAATTCCACACAACATACGAG
CCGGAAGCATAAAGTGTAAAGCCTGGGGTGCCTAATGAGTGAGCTAACTCACATTAATTGCGTTGCGCTC
ACTGCCCGCTTTCCAGTCGGGAAACCTGTCGTGCCAGCTGCATTAATGAATCGGCCAACGCGCGGGGAGA
GGCGGTTTGCGTATTGGGCGCTCTTCCGCTTCCTCGCTCACTGACTCGCTGCGCTCGGTCGTTCGGCTGC
GGCGAGCGGTATCAGCTCACTCAAAGGCGGTAATACGGTTATCCACAGAATCAGGGGATAACGCAGGAAA
GAACATGTGAGCAAAAGGCCAGCAAAAGGCCAGGAACCGTAAAAAGGCCGCGTTGCTGGCGTTTTTCCAT
AGGCTCCGCCCCCCTGACGAGCATCACAAAAATCGACGCTCAAGTCAGAGGTGGCGAAACCCGACAGGAC
TATAAAGATACCAGGCGTTTCCCCCTGGAAGCTCCCTCGTGCGCTCTCCTGTTCCGACCCTGCCGCTTAC
CGGATACCTGTCCGCCTTTCTCCCTTCGGGAAGCGTGGCGCTTTCTCATAGCTCACGCTGTAGGTATCTC
AGTTCGGTGTAGGTCGTTCGCTCCAAGCTGGGCTGTGTGCACGAACCCCCCGTTCAGCCCGACCGCTGCG
CCTTATCCGGTAACTATCGTCTTGAGTCCAACCCGGTAAGACACGACTTATCGCCACTGGCAGCAGCCAC
TGGTAACAGGATTAGCAGAGCGAGGTATGTAGGCGGTGCTACAGAGTTCTTGAAGTGGTGGCCTAACTAC
GGCTACACTAGAAGAACAGTATTTGGTATCTGCGCTCTGCTGAAGCCAGTTACCTTCGGAAAAAGAGTTG
GTAGCTCTTGATCCGGCAAACAAACCACCGCTGGTAGCGGTGGTTTTTTTGTTTGCAAGCAGCAGATTAC
GCGCAGAAAAAAAGGATCTCAAGAAGATCCTTTGATCTTTTCTACGGGGTCTGACGCTCAGTGGAACGAA
AACTCACGTTAAGGGATTTTGGTCATGAGATTATCAAAAAGGATCTTCACCTAGATCCTTTTAAATTAAA
AATGAAGTTTTAAATCAATCTAAAGTATATATGAGTAAACTTGGTCTGACAGTTACCAATGCTTAATCAG
TGAGGCACCTATCTCAGCGATCTGTCTATTTCGTTCATCCATAGTTGCCTGACTCCCCGTCGTGTAGATA
ACTACGATACGGGAGGGCTTACCATCTGGCCCCAGTGCTGCAATGATACCGCGAGACCCACGCTCACCGG
CTCCAGATTTATCAGCAATAAACCAGCCAGCCGGAAGGGCCGAGCGCAGAAGTGGTCCTGCAACTTTATC
CGCCTCCATCCAGTCTATTAATTGTTGCCGGGAAGCTAGAGTAAGTAGTTCGCCAGTTAATAGTTTGCGC
AACGTTGTTGCCATTGCTACAGGCATCGTGGTGTCACGCTCGTCGTTTGGTATGGCTTCATTCAGCTCCG
GTTCCCAACGATCAAGGCGAGTTACATGATCCCCCATGTTGTGCAAAAAAGCGGTTAGCTCCTTCGGTCC
TCCGATCGTTGTCAGAAGTAAGTTGGCCGCAGTGTTATCACTCATGGTTATGGCAGCACTGCATAATTCT
CTTACTGTCATGCCATCCGTAAGATGCTTTTCTGTGACTGGTGAGTACTCAACCAAGTCATTCTGAGAAT
AGTGTATGCGGCGACCGAGTTGCTCTTGCCCGGCGTCAATACGGGATAATACCGCGCCACATAGCAGAAC
TTTAAAAGTGCTCATCATTGGAAAACGTTCTTCGGGGCGAAAACTCTCAAGGATCTTACCGCTGTTGAGA
TCCAGTTCGATGTAACCCACTCGTGCACCCAACTGATCTTCAGCATCTTTTACTTTCACCAGCGTTTCTG
GGTGAGCAAAAACAGGAAGGCAAAATGCCGCAAAAAAGGGAATAAGGGCGACACGGAAATGTTGAATACT
CATACTCTTCCTTTTTCAATATTATTGAAGCATTTATCAGGGTTATTGTCTCATGAGCGGATACATATTT
GAATGTATTTAGAAAAATAAACAAATAGGGGTTCCGCGCACATTTCCCCGAAAAGTGCCACCTGACGTCT
AAGAAACCATTATTATCATGACATTAACCTATAAAAATAGGCGTATCACGAGGCCCTTTCGTCTCGCGCG
TTTCGGTGATGACGGTGAAAACCTCTGACACATGCAGCTCCCGGAGACGGTCACAGCTTGTCTGTAAGCG
GATGCCGGGAGCAGACAAGCCCGTCAGGGCGCGTCAGCGGGTGTTGGCGGGTGTCGGGGCTGGCTTAACT
ATGCGGCATCAGAGCAGATTGTACTGAGAGTGCACCATATGCGGTGTGAAATACCGCACAGATGCGTAAG
GAGAAAATACCGCATCAGGAAATTGTAAGCGTTAATATTTTGTTAAAATTCGCGTTAAATTTTTGTTAAA
TCAGCTCATTTTTTAACCAATAGGCCGAAATCGGCAAAATCCCTTATAAATCAAAAGAATAGACCGAGAT
AGGGT
[37 nt withheld, positions 6866-6902]
AAAGAACGTGGACTCCAACGTCAAAGG
[49 nt withheld, positions 6930-6978]
T
[91 nt withheld, positions 6980-7070]
G
[124 nt withheld, positions 7072-7195]
CCATTCGCCATTCAGGCTGCGCAACTGTTGGGAAGGGCGATCGGTGCGGGCCTCTTCGCTATTACGCCAG
CTGGCGAAAGGGGGATGTGCTGCAAGGCGATTAAGTTGGGTAACGCCAGGGTTTTCCCAGTCACGACGTT
GTAAAACGACGGCCAGTGAATTGTAATACGACTCACTATAGGGCGAATTCGAGCTCGGTACCCCTAGAGG
TCCTGTATTAGAGGTCACGTGAGTGTTTTGCGACATTTTGCGACACCATGTGGTCACGCTGGGTATTTAA
GCCCGAGTGAGCACGCAGGGTCTCCATTTTGAAGCGGGAGGTTTGAACGCGCAGCCACC
Features (pLannotate 1.2.2; 16 found; start..end, strand, type, name):
    673..1863    +  CDS            Rep52: REP52_AAV2S - Experimental evidence at protein level: Swiss-Prot protein existence level 1. Plays a critical role during packaging of viral DNA into empty capsids, where they are thought to be part of the packaging motor complex. The single stranded genomic DNA is packaged in a 3' to 5' direction and requires the association between viral DNA and Rep40. Regulates host PKA activity by interacting with host PRKX as a mechanism to interfere with helper virus propagation and to promote its own replication. From Adeno-associated virus 2 (isolate Srivastava/1982) (AAV-2).
   1883..4162    +  CDS            VP1: CAPSD_AAV2S - Experimental evidence at protein level: Swiss-Prot protein existence level 1. Capsid protein self-assembles to form an icosahedral capsid with a T=1 symmetry, about 22 nm in diameter, and consisting of 60 copies of three size variants of the capsid protein VP1, VP2 and VP3 which differ in their N-terminus. The capsid encapsulates the genomic ssDNA. Binds to host cell heparan sulfate and uses host ITGA5-ITGB1 as coreceptor on the cell surface to provide virion attachment to target cell. This attachment induces virion internalization predominantly through clathrin-dependent endocyt
   4243..4261    -  promoter       T3 promoter: promoter for bacteriophage T3 RNA polymerase
   4306..4322    -  protein_bind   lac operator: The lac repressor binds to the lac operator to inhibit transcription in E. coli. This inhibition can be relieved by adding lactose or isopropyl-β-D-thiogalactopyranoside (IPTG). lac repressor encoded by lacI
   4330..4360    -  promoter       lac promoter: promoter for the E. coli lac operon
   4375..4396    -  protein_bind   CAP binding site: CAP binding activates transcription in the presence of cAMP. E. coli catabolite activator protein
   4409..4501    -  CDS            lacI (fragment): lac repressor; lacI; The lac repressor binds to the lac operator to inhibit transcription in E. coli. This inhibition can be relieved by adding lactose or isopropyl-β-D-thiogalactopyranoside (IPTG).
   4684..5272    -  rep_origin     ori: high-copy-number ColE1/pMB1/pBR322/pUC origin of replication
   5443..6303    -  CDS            AmpR: β-lactamase; bla; confers resistance to ampicillin, carbenicillin, and related antibiotics
   6304..6408    -  promoter       AmpR promoter: bla
   6503..6538    +  CDS            rop (fragment): Rop protein, which maintains plasmids at low copy number; rop
   6640..6739    +  misc_feature   bom (fragment): basis of mobility region from pBR322
   6767..7195    -  rep_origin     f1 ori (sequence partly withheld): f1 bacteriophage origin of replication; arrow indicates direction of (+) strand synthesis
   7199..7356    -  CDS            lacZα (fragment): LacZα fragment of β-galactosidase; lacZ fragment
   7359..7377    +  promoter       T7 promoter: promoter for bacteriophage T7 RNA polymerase
   7380..7398    +  misc_feature   MCS (fragment): pUC18/19 multiple cloning site
