[The description below was written by a language model from this plasmid's Addgene catalogue record and pLannotate feature annotations shown in this document.]
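Description:
pAR-9.47_VP2_AS is an AAV packaging (rep/cap, "trans") plasmid built on the pAR backbone and used to produce recombinant AAV-AS vectors. It is a 7.5 kb high-copy plasmid propagated in E. coli through a ColE1/pUC-type origin with ampicillin selection (AmpR under its own bla promoter). The backbone also carries standard cloning-vector remnants: an f1 phage origin, T7 and T3 promoters, lac promoter/operator elements, and fragments of lacZα, lacI, rop, bom and a pUC polylinker. No AAV inverted terminal repeats are annotated, consistent with a helper construct that supplies viral proteins rather than a packaged genome.

The payload consists of two adjacent viral coding regions. The first is the AAV2 Rep gene (1,863 bp), within which the annotation picks out the Rep52 reading frame; Rep proteins mediate replication of the vector genome and its packaging into preformed capsids. The second is a capsid region from AAV9.47, an AAV9-derived variant. The automated annotation labels it VP1 by similarity to the AAV2 capsid protein, spanning about 2.3 kb, whereas the catalogue lists the insert as the 1,869 bp VP2_AS chimera, in which 19 alanines are fused to the N-terminus of AAV9.47 VP2. The record does not explain how the other capsid proteins are expressed or whether a companion capsid plasmid is needed, and it annotates no promoters for rep or cap.

This is the original plasmid described for generating AAV-AS capsids, which display the polyalanine peptide on VP2. The associated work used these vectors for widespread central nervous system gene transfer and gene silencing after systemic delivery.
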