Addgene plasmid #74241: pAR-9.47_VP2_AS
Purpose: Original plasmid described in Choudhury et al, 2015 Mol. Ther. for production of AAV-AS vectors. Encodes VP2_AS chimeric protein with 19 alanines fused to the N-terminus of AAV9.47 VP2.
Depositing lab: Miguel Sena-Esteves. Depositing organization: University of Massachusetts, Worcester. Publication: Widespread Central Nervous System Gene Transfer and Silencing After Systemic Delivery of Novel AAV-AS Vector. Choudhury SR, Harris AF, Cabral DJ, Keeler AM, Sapp E, Ferreira JS, Gray-Edwards HL, Johnson JA, Johnson AK, Su Q, Stoica L, DiFiglia M, Aronin N, Martin DR, Gao G, Sena-Esteves M. Mol Ther. 2015 Dec 28. doi: 10.1038/mt.2015.231. PubMed 26708003.
Backbone
  Vector backbone: pAR
  Vector type: AAV
Growth in bacteria
  Bacterial resistance: Ampicillin, 100 μg/mL
  Growth temperature: 37°C
  Growth strain: NEB Stable
  Copy number: High Copy
Gene/Insert 1
  Gene/Insert name: AAV2 Rep
  Species: AAV2
  Insert size (bp): 1863
Gene/Insert 2
  Gene/Insert name: AAV9.47-VP2_AS
  Species: AAV9.47
  Insert size (bp): 1869
  Tag / fusion protein: 19 alanines fused to VP2 of AAV9.47 (N terminal on insert)
Terms and licenses: Academic/Nonprofit Terms; Industry Terms: Not Available to Industry
How to cite: pAR-9.47_VP2_AS was a gift from Miguel Sena-Esteves (Addgene plasmid # 74241 ; http://n2t.net/addgene:74241 ; RRID:Addgene_74241)
