>Addgene plasmid #74241 | pAR-9.47_VP2_AS | addgene partial sequence | sequence record 141568 | VP2cap-F 5'-ggagacaacccgtacctcaa-3'
TCTTTTGGGGGCAACCTCGGGCGAGCAGTCTTCCAGGCCAAAAAGAGGCTTCTTGAACCTCTTGGTCTGG
TTGAGGAAGCGGCTAAGATGGCAGCTGCGGCCGCCGCGGCTGCAGCGGCTGCAGCCGCCGCAGCTGCGGC
TGCAGCGGGCGGCGGCGGCAGCGCTCCTGGAAAGAAGAGGCCTGTAGAGCAGTCTCCTCAGGAACCGGAC
TCCTCCGCGGGTATTGGCAAATCGGGTGCACAGCCCGCTAAAAAGAGACTCAATTTCGGTCAGACTGGCG
ACACAGAGTCAGTCCCAGACCCTCAACCAATCGGAGAACCTCCCGCAGCCCCCTCAGGTGTGGGATCTCT
TACAATGGCTTCAGGTGGTGGCGCACCAGTGGCAGACAATAACGAAGGTGCCGATGGAGTGGGTAGTTCC
TCGGGAAATTGGCATTGCGATTCCCAATGGCTGGGGGACAGAGTCATCACCACCAGCACCCGAACCTGGG
CCCTGCCCACCTACAACAATCACCTCTACAAGCAAATCTCCAACAGCACATCTGGAGGATCTTCAAATGA
CAACGCCTACTTCGGCTACAGCACCCCCTGGGGGTATTTTGACTTCAACAGATTCCACTGCCACTTCTCA
CCACGTGACTGGCAGCGACTCATCAACAACAACTGGGGATTCCGGCCTAAGCGACTCAACTTCAAGCTCT
TCAACATTCAGGTCAAAGAGGTTACGGACAACAATGGAGTCAAGACCATCGCCAATAACCTTACC
