>Addgene plasmid #74241 | pAR-9.47_VP2_AS | addgene partial sequence | sequence record 141570 | M13-F20 5'-TGTAAAACGACGGCCAGT-3'
TCGGTACCCCTAGAGGTCCTGTATTAGAGGTCACGTGAGTGTTTTGCGACATTTTGCGACACCATGTGGT
CACGCTGGGTATTTAAGCCCGAGTGAGCACGCAGGGTCTCCATTTTGAAGCGGGAGGTTTGAACGCGCAG
CCACCACGCCGGGGTTTTACGAGATTGTGATTAAGGTCCCCAGCGACCTTGACGAGCATCTGCCCGGCAT
TTCTGACAGCTTTGTGAACTGGGTGGCCGAGAAGGAATGGGAGTTGCCGCCAGATTCTGACATGGATCTG
AATCTGATTGAGCAGGCACCCCTGACCGTGGCCGAGAAGCTGCAGCGCGACTTTCTGACGGAATGGCGCC
GTGTGAGTAAGGCCCCGGAGGCCCTTTTCTTTGTGCAATTTGAGAAGGGAGAGAGCTACTTCCACATGCA
CGTGCTCGTGGAAACCACCGGGGTGAAATCCATGGTTTTGGGACGTTTCCTGAGTCAGATTCGCGAAAAA
CTGATTCAGAGAATTTACCGCGGGATCGAGCCGACTTTGCCAAACTGGTTCGCGGTCACAAAGACCAGAA
ATGGCGCCGGAGGCGGGAACAAGGTGGTGGATGAGTGCTACATCCCCAATTACTTGCTCCCCAAAACCCA
GCCTGAGCTCCAGTGGGCGTGGACTAATATGGAACAGTATTTAAGCGCCTGTTTGAATCTCACGGAGCGT
AAACGGTTGGTGGCGCAGCATCTGACGCACGTGTCGCAGACGCAGGAGCAGAACAAAGAGAATCAGAATC
CCAATTCTGATGCGCCGGTGATCAGATCAAA
